Addgene plasmid #241170: MCS_BsmBI
Purpose: Middle entry vector for mini-Golden subcloning platform; MCS; BsmBI
Depositing lab: Junsu Kang. Depositing organization: University of Wisconsin, Madison. Publication: Advancing knock-in approaches for robust genome editing in zebrafish. Rodriguez-Parks A, Beezley EG, Manna S, Silaban I, Almutawa SI, Cao S, Ahmed H, Guyer M, Baker S, Richards MP, Kang J. Biol Open. 2026 Feb 2:bio.062472. doi: 10.1242/bio.062472. PubMed 41630603.
Backbone
  Vector backbone: pU6a:sgRNA#22
  Vector type: Mini-Golden
Growth in bacteria
  Bacterial resistance: Spectinomycin, 50 μg/mL
  Growth temperature: 37°C
  Growth strain: DH5alpha
  Copy number: Unknown
Gene/Insert
  Gene/Insert name: MCS; BsmBI
  Species: Synthetic
  Mutation: TCGC linker
  Cloning method: Restriction Enzyme; 5′ cloning site Unknown (unknown if destroyed); 3′ cloning site Unknown (unknown if destroyed)
Terms and licenses: Academic/Nonprofit Terms; Industry Terms: Not Available to Industry
How to cite: MCS_BsmBI was a gift from Junsu Kang (Addgene plasmid # 241170 ; http://n2t.net/addgene:241170 ; RRID:Addgene_241170)
