[The description below was written by a language model from this plasmid's Addgene catalogue record and pLannotate feature annotations shown in this document.]
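Description:
MCS_BsmBI is a small (about 2.5 kb) bacterial cloning plasmid that serves as a middle entry vector in the mini-Golden subcloning platform, a modular assembly system developed in the context of knock-in genome editing in zebrafish. It is built on the pU6a:sgRNA#22 backbone and carries no expression payload of its own. The recorded insert is a synthetic multiple cloning site associated with BsmBI, with a TCGC linker noted as the defining sequence modification. BsmBI is a type IIS restriction enzyme that cuts outside its recognition site to leave user-defined four-base overhangs, which is the basis of Golden Gate-style directional, scarless assembly. A fragment placed in the MCS can presumably be released or joined in a defined position between neighbouring modules, with the TCGC sequence likely acting as one of the junction overhangs, although the record does not spell this out. The specific restriction sites in the MCS and the sites used to build the plasmid are not given.

The annotated features are almost entirely backbone. A high-copy ColE1/pUC-type origin supports replication in E. coli, and a full-length aadA (SmR) gene provides the spectinomycin/streptomycin resistance used for selection, apparently driven by a fragment of the class 1 integron Pc promoter lying upstream. rrnB T1 and T2 terminators sit near the ends of the sequence record, where they would insulate the cloning region from read-through transcription. Short fragments of lacZα, lacI and a gentamicin acetyltransferase gene are also detected, but these are remnants of earlier vector construction rather than functional elements. The MCS itself was not annotated in the feature table, and no eukaryotic promoter, reporter or tag is recorded.
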