Features (pLannotate 1.2.2; 8 found; start..end, strand, type, name):
     41..84      +  terminator     rrnB T1 terminator: Escherichia coli rrnB; transcription terminator T1 from the E. coli rrnB gene
    131..167     -  CDS            lacZα (fragment): LacZα fragment of β-galactosidase; lacZ fragment
    354..377     +  promoter       Pc promoter (fragment): intI1 (promoter lies within the coding sequence); class 1 integron promoter
    553..609     +  CDS            GmR (fragment): gentamycin acetyltransferase; aacC1; confers resistance to gentamycin
    616..1407    +  CDS            SmR: aminoglycoside adenylyltransferase (Murphy, 1985); aadA; confers resistance to spectinomycin and streptomycin
   1500..2088    +  rep_origin     ori: high-copy-number ColE1/pMB1/pBR322/pUC origin of replication
   2271..2363    +  CDS            lacI (fragment): lac repressor; lacI; The lac repressor binds to the lac operator to inhibit transcription in E. coli. This inhibition can be relieved by adding lactose or isopropyl-β-D-thiogalactopyranoside (IPTG).
   2418..2445    -  terminator     rrnB T2 terminator: transcription terminator T2 from the E. coli rrnB gene
>Addgene plasmid #241170 | MCS_BsmBI | addgene full sequence | sequence record 482039 | Addgene NGS Result
ATTTGTCCTACTCAGGAGAGCGTTCACCGACAAACAACAGATAAAACGAAAGGCCCAGTCTTCCGACTGA
GCCTTTCGTTTTATTTGATGCCTGGCAGTTCCCTACTCTCGCGTTAACGCTAGCATGGATGTTTTCCCAG
TCACGACGTTGTAAAACGACGGCCAGTCTTAAGCTCGGGCCCGGTCTCTTCGCGAATTCCCGCGGGATCA
GAGACGGAGCTCCGTCTCTTCGAATCGATGGATCCCTCAAGAGACCTCTAGACCAGCCAGGACAGAAATG
CCTCGACTTCGCTGCTACCCAAGGTTGCCGGGTGACGCACACCGTGGAAACGGATGAAGGCACGAACCCA
GTGGACATAAGCCTGTTCGGTTCGTAAGCTGTAATGCAAGTAGCGTATGCGCTCACGCAACTGGTCCAGA
ACCTTGACCGAACGCAGCGGTGGTAACGGCGCAGTGGCGGTTTTCATGGCTTGTTATGACTGTTTTTTTG
GGGTACAGTCTATGCCTCGGGCATCCAAGCAGCAAGCGCGTTACGCCGTGGGTCGATGTTTGATGTTATG
GAGCAGCAACGATGTTACGCAGCAGGGCAGTCGCCCTAAAACAAAGTTAAACATTATGAGGGAAGCGGTG
ATCGCCGAAGTATCGACTCAACTATCAGAGGTAGTTGGCGTCATCGAGCGCCATCTCGAACCGACGTTGC
TGGCCGTACATTTGTACGGCTCCGCAGTGGATGGCGGCCTGAAGCCACACAGTGATATTGATTTGCTGGT
TACGGTGACCGTAAGGCTTGATGAAACAACGCGGCGAGCTTTGATCAACGACCTTTTGGAAACTTCGGCT
TCCCCTGGAGAGAGCGAGATTCTCCGCGCTGTAGAAGTCACCATTGTTGTGCACGACGACATCATTCCGT
GGCGTTATCCAGCTAAGCGCGAACTGCAATTTGGAGAATGGCAGCGCAATGACATTCTTGCAGGTATCTT
CGAGCCAGCCACGATCGACATTGATCTGGCTATCTTGCTGACAAAAGCAAGAGAACATAGCGTTGCCTTG
GTAGGTCCAGCGGCGGAGGAACTCTTTGATCCGGTTCCTGAACAGGATCTATTTGAGGCGCTAAATGAAA
CCTTAACGCTATGGAACTCGCCGCCCGACTGGGCTGGCGATGAGCGAAATGTAGTGCTTACGTTGTCCCG
CATTTGGTACAGCGCAGTAACCGGCAAAATCGCGCCGAAGGATGTCGCTGCCGACTGGGCAATGGAGCGC
CTGCCGGCCCAGTATCAGCCCGTCATACTTGAAGCTAGACAGGCTTATCTTGGACAAGAAGAAGATCGCT
TGGCCTCGCGCGCAGATCAGTTGGAAGAATTTGTCCACTACGTGAAAGGCGAGATCACCAAGGTAGTCGG
CAAATAACCCTCGAGCCACCCATGACCAAAATCCCTTAACGTGAGTTACGCGTCGTTCCACTGAGCGTCA
GACCCCGTAGAAAAGATCAAAGGATCTTCTTGAGATCCTTTTTTTCTGCGCGTAATCTGCTGCTTGCAAA
CAAAAAAACCACCGCTACCAGCGGTGGTTTGTTTGCCGGATCAAGAGCTACCAACTCTTTTTCCGAAGGT
AACTGGCTTCAGCAGAGCGCAGATACCAAATACTGTTCTTCTAGTGTAGCCGTAGTTAGGCCACCACTTC
AAGAACTCTGTAGCACCGCCTACATACCTCGCTCTGCTAATCCTGTTACCAGTGGCTGCTGCCAGTGGCG
ATAAGTCGTGTCTTACCGGGTTGGACTCAAGACGATAGTTACCGGATAAGGCGCAGCGGTCGGGCTGAAC
GGGGGGTTCGTGCACACAGCCCAGCTTGGAGCGAACGACCTACACCGAACTGAGATACCTACAGCGTGAG
CTATGAGAAAGCGCCACGCTTCCCGAAGGGAGAAAGGCGGACAGGTATCCGGTAAGCGGCAGGGTCGGAA
CAGGAGAGCGCACGAGGGAGCTTCCAGGGGGAAACGCCTGGTATCTTTATAGTCCTGTCGGGTTTCGCCA
CCTCTGACTTGAGCGTCGATTTTTGTGATGCTCGTCAGGGGGGCGGAGCCTATGGAAAAACGCCAGCAAC
GCGGCCTTTTTACGGTTCCTGGCCTTTTGCTGGCCTTTTGCTCACATGTTCTTTCCTGCGTTATCCCCTG
ATTCTGTGGATAACCGTATTACCGCCTTTGAGTGAGCTGATACCGCTCGCCGCAGCCGAACGACCGAGCG
CAGCGAGTCAGTGAGCGAGGAAGCGGAAGAGCGCCCAATACGCAAACCGCCTCTCCCCGCGCGTTGGCCG
ATTCATTAATGCAGCTGGCACGACAGGTTTCCCGACTGGAAAGCGGGCAGTGAGCGCAACGCAATTAATA
CGCGTACCGCTAGCCAGGAAGAGTTTGTAGAAACGCAAAAAGGCCATCCGTCAGGATGGCCTTCTGCTTA
GTTTGATGCCTGGCAGTTTATGGCGGGCGTCCTGCCCGCCACCCTCCGGGCCGTTGCTTCACAACGTTCA
AATCCGCTCCCGGCGG
